Addgene plasmid #179905: pTwist-SARS-CoV-2 Δ18 B.1.617.2v1
Purpose: Encodes SARS-CoV-2 B.1.1.529 Spike Protein lacking 18 C-terminal amino acids for pseudovirus production
Depositing lab: Alejandro Balazs. Depositing organization: Massachusetts General Hospital. Publication: mRNA-based COVID-19 vaccine boosters induce neutralizing immunity against SARS-CoV-2 Omicron variant. Garcia-Beltran WF, St Denis KJ, Hoelzemer A, Lam EC, Nitido AD, Sheehan ML, Berrios C, Ofoman O, Chang CC, Hauser BM, Feldman J, Roederer AL, Gregory DJ, Poznansky MC, Schmidt AG, Iafrate AJ, Naranbhai V, Balazs AB. Cell. 2022 Jan 6. pii: S0092-8674(21)01496-3. doi: 10.1016/j.cell.2021.12.033. PubMed 34995482.
Backbone
  Vector backbone: pTwist-CMV-BetaGlobin-WPRE-Neo
  Backbone manufacturer: Twist
  Backbone size w/o insert (bp): 6694
  Vector type: Mammalian Expression
Growth in bacteria
  Bacterial resistance: Ampicillin, 100 μg/mL
  Growth temperature: 37°C
  Growth strain: DH5alpha
  Copy number: High Copy
Gene/Insert
  Gene/Insert name: SARS-CoV-2 B.1.617.2v1 Spike truncated to remove 18 amino acids
  Species: Severe acute respiratory syndrome coronavirus 2
  Insert size (bp): 3762
  Mutation: T19R; G142D; E156G; Δ157-158; L452R; T478K; D614G; P681R; D950N;
  Entrez Gene: S (a.k.a. GU280_gp02, spike glycoprotein)
  Promoter: CAG
  Cloning method: Ligation Independent Cloning
Terms and licenses: Academic/Nonprofit Terms; Industry Terms: Not Available to Industry
How to cite: pTwist-SARS-CoV-2 Δ18 B.1.617.2v1 was a gift from Alejandro Balazs (Addgene plasmid # 179905 ; http://n2t.net/addgene:179905 ; RRID:Addgene_179905)
