[The description below was written by a language model from this plasmid's Addgene catalogue record and pLannotate feature annotations shown in this document.]
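Description:
pTwist-SARS-CoV-2 Δ18 B.1.617.2v1 is a mammalian expression plasmid built on the Twist pTwist-CMV-BetaGlobin-WPRE-Neo backbone. It carries a SARS-CoV-2 spike glycoprotein gene truncated to remove the last 18 C-terminal amino acids. It is maintained in E. coli as a high-copy plasmid through a ColE1/pUC-type origin and an ampicillin resistance gene (AmpR). A separate SV40 early promoter–neo–bGH poly(A) cassette allows G418-type selection in mammalian cells. The sequenced plasmid is 10,456 nt, which matches the stated backbone and insert sizes combined.

The spike open reading frame sits downstream of a CMV enhancer, CMV promoter elements and a truncated human β-globin intron. It is followed by a WPRE, which boosts transcript stability and expression, and an SV40 polyadenylation signal. β-globin insulator elements and bacterial and T7 terminators flank the cassette. The catalogue lists the promoter as CAG, whereas the backbone name and the annotated features point to a CMV enhancer/promoter with a β-globin intron. The listed spike substitutions are T19R, G142D, E156G, Δ157-158, L452R, T478K, D614G, P681R and D950N, consistent with the B.1.617.2 lineage in the plasmid name and insert field. The purpose field instead names B.1.1.529, which appears to be a discrepancy in the record.

The stated use is pseudovirus production. The plasmid supplies the spike as the envelope protein, and C-terminal truncations of this kind are commonly used to improve spike incorporation into pseudotyped particles. The associated publication concerns neutralizing immunity against SARS-CoV-2 variants after vaccination.
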