Features (pLannotate 1.2.2; 21 found; start..end, strand, type, name):
     49..120     +  misc_feature   5' β-globin insulator: insulator upstream of the human β-globin locus (Farrell et al., 2002)
    125..171     -  terminator     T7 terminator: transcription terminator for bacteriophage T7 RNA polymerase
    189..237     -  polyA_signal   poly(A) signal: synthetic polyadenylation signal
    318..621     +  enhancer       CMV enhancer: human cytomegalovirus immediate early enhancer
    694..711     -  promoter       CMV promoter (fragment): human cytomegalovirus (CMV) immediate early promoter
    774..825     +  promoter       CMVd2 promoter: truncated human cytomegalovirus (CMV) immediate early promoter that yields moderately reduced expression relative to the full-length promoter
    959..1434    +  intron         β-globin intron: internally truncated intron from human β-globin
   1493..5251    +  CDS            S (sequence partly withheld): SPIKE_SARS2 - Experimental evidence at protein level: Swiss-Prot protein existence level 1. [Spike glycoprotein]: May down-regulate host tetherin (BST2) by lysosomal degradation, thereby counteracting its antiviral activity. From Severe acute respiratory syndrome coronavirus 2 (2019-nCoV) (SARS-CoV-2).
   5325..5913    +  misc_feature   WPRE: woodchuck hepatitis virus posttranscriptional regulatory element
   5966..6087    -  polyA_signal   SV40 poly(A) signal: SV40 polyadenylation signal
   6110..6179    -  CDS            large T antigen (fragment): large T antigen from SV40 (simian virus 40)
   6202..6248    +  terminator     T7 terminator: transcription terminator for bacteriophage T7 RNA polymerase
   6278..6414    +  terminator     rrnG terminator: transcription terminator from the E. coli ribosomal RNA rrnG operon (Albrechtsen et al., 1991)
   6459..6530    +  misc_feature   3' β-globin insulator: insulator downstream of the human β-globin locus (Farrell et al., 2002)
   6575..6771    +  promoter       SV40 promoter: SV40 early promoter
   6785..7576    +  CDS            neo: KKA2_KLEPN - Also known as kan, nptII. Experimental evidence at protein level: Swiss-Prot protein existence level 1. Resistance to kanamycin, neomycin, paromomycin, ribostamycin, butirosin and gentamicin B. From Klebsiella pneumoniae.
   7590..7814    +  polyA_signal   bGH poly(A) signal: bovine growth hormone polyadenylation signal
   8010..8598    -  rep_origin     ori: high-copy-number ColE1/pMB1/pBR322/pUC origin of replication
   8770..8834    -  CDS            bla(M) (fragment): β-lactamase lacking the signal sequence; bla(M); allows cytosolic expression of β-lactamase
   9344..10204   +  CDS            AmpR: β-lactamase; bla; confers resistance to ampicillin, carbenicillin, and related antibiotics
  10217..10353   +  terminator     rrnG terminator: transcription terminator from the E. coli ribosomal RNA rrnG operon (Albrechtsen et al., 1991)
>Addgene plasmid #179905 | pTwist-SARS-CoV-2 Δ18 B.1.617.2v1 | addgene full sequence | sequence record 351283 | Addgene NGS Result
CGTCAGCTATCGTCAGCTTACCTTTTTGGCAGCGATCGCGGCTCCCGACATCTTGGACCATTAGCTCCAC
AGGTATCTTCTTCCCTCTAGTGGTCATAACAGCAGCTTCAGCTACCTCTCAATTCAAAAAACCCCTCAAG
ACCCGTTTAGAGGCCCCAAGGGGTTATGCTATCAATCGTTGCGTTACACACACAAAAAACCAACACACAT
CCATCTTCGATGGATAGCGATTTTATTATCTAACTGCTGATCGAGTGTAGCCAGATCTAGTAATCAATTA
CGGGGTCATTAGTTCATAGCCCATATATGGAGTTCCGCGTTACATAACTTACGGTAAATGGCCCGCCTGG
CTGACCGCCCAACGACCCCCGCCCATTGACGTCAATAATGACGTATGTTCCCATAGTAACGCCAATAGGG
ACTTTCCATTGACGTCAATGGGTGGAGTATTTACGGTAAACTGCCCACTTGGCAGTACATCAAGTGTATC
ATATGCCAAGTACGCCCCCTATTGACGTCAATGACGGTAAATGGCCCGCCTGGCATTATGCCCAGTACAT
GACCTTATGGGACTTTCCTACTTGGCAGTACATCTACGTATTAGTCATCGCTATTACCATGCTGATGCGG
TTTTGGCAGTACATCAATGGGCGTGGATAGCGGTTTGACTCACGGGGATTTCCAAGTCTCCACCCCATTG
ACGTCAATGGGAGTTTGTTTTGGCACCAAAATCAACGGGACTTTCCAAAATGTCGTAACAACTCCGCCCC
ATTGACGCAAATGGGCGGTAGGCGTGTACGGTGGGAGGTCTATATAAGCAGAGCTGGTTTAGTGAACCGT
CAGATCGCCTGGAGACGCCATCCACGCTGTTTTGACCTCCATAGAAGACACCGGGACCGATCCAGCCTCC
CCTCGAAGCTTACATGTGGTACCGAGCTCGGATCCTGAGAACTTCAGGGTGAGTCTATGGGACCCTTGAT
GTTTTCTTTCCCCTTCTTTTCTATGGTTAAGTTCATGTCATAGGAAGGGGAGAAGTAACAGGGTACACAT
ATTGACCAAATCAGGGTAATTTTGCATTTGTAATTTTAAAAAATGCTTTCTTCTTTTAATATACTTTTTT
GTTTATCTTATTTCTAATACTTTCCCTAATCTCTTTCTTTCAGGGCAATAATGATACAATGTATCATGCC
TCTTTGCACCATTCTAAAGAATAACAGTGATAATTTCTGGGTTAAGGCAATAGCAATATTTCTGCATATA
AATATTTCTGCATATAAATTGTAACTGATGTAAGAGGTTTCATATTGCTAATAGCAGCTACAATCCAGCT
ACCATTCTGCTTTTATTTTATGGTTGGGATAAGGCTGGATTATTCTGAGTCCAAGCTAGGCCCTTTTGCT
AATCATGTTCATACCTCTTATCTTCCTCCCACAGCTCCTGGGCAACGTGCTGGTCTGTGTGCTGGCCCAT
CACTTTGGCAAAGGCGGCCGCCATGTTTGTGTTCCTCGTTCTCCTGCCCCTCGTTTCTTCCCAATGCGTG
AACCTCAGAACTAGAACGCAGCTCCCACCCGCTTACACGAACTCTTTTACTCGTGGAGTATACTATCCCG
ATAAAGTCTTTAGGTCCAGTGTCCTTCATTCTACTCAAGACCTTTTCCTGCCATTCTTCTCAAATGTCAC
CTGGTTCCATGCTATCCACGTTTCTGGCACCAACGGAACTAAACGATTTGATAATCCCGTCTTGCCATTT
AACGATGGCGTATACTTTGCCTCAACGGAGAAGTCCAACATTATCCGGGGATGGATATTTGGCACCACCC
TGGACTCCAAGACACAGTCTCTCCTCATTGTGAACAACGCCACCAATGTCGTCATCAAAGTCTGTGAATT
TCAATTTTGTAACGATCCCTTTCTCGATGTTTATTATCATAAGAATAACAAGTCTTGGATGGAGTCAGGA
GTTTACAGTTCCGCTAACAACTGTACTTTTGAGTACGTTTCCCAACCATTTCTCATGGATCTTGAAGGGA
AGCAAGGCAACTTCAAGAATCTCCGCGAATTTGTGTTTAAGAATATAGACGGCTACTTCAAAATTTATAG
CAAGCATACCCCGATAAATCTGGTTCGGGATCTCCCTCAAGGCTTCTCCGCGTTGGAACCCCTCGTGGAC
TTGCCGATTGGCATCAACATCACCCGGTTCCAAACCCTTCTTGCCCTTCATCGAAGCTACCTCACGCCTG
GCGACAGTAGTAGTGGTTGGACAGCGGGCGCAGCAGCCTACTATGTGGGATATTTGCAACCACGCACCTT
TCTTCTCAAATATAACGAAAACGGAACAATTACCGATGCCGTAGACTGTGCCCTCGATCCCCTGTCCGAA
ACTAAATGCACACTCAAGTCCTTCACAGTTGAGAAAGGCATATACCAAACCAGTAACTTCCGC
[654 nt withheld, positions 2444-3097]
TGTGTGAACTTCAACTTTAATGGGCTCACCGGAACAGGGGTGCTGACAGAATCAAACAAGAAATTTCTCC
CTTTTCAACAATTTGGTAGAGACATTGCCGATACCACAGATGCCGTCCGCGATCCGCAAACACTGGAAAT
CCTCGATATAACACCCTGTAGCTTCGGCGGGGTCAGCGTGATAACTCCCGGAACGAACACATCCAACCAA
GTGGCTGTCCTGTATCAAGGTGTCAACTGTACCGAAGTCCCTGTGGCGATACACGCCGACCAACTGACAC
CCACCTGGAGAGTCTACTCAACAGGTTCCAATGTCTTTCAAACTAGAGCGGGTTGTCTCATTGGCGCTGA
GCATGTCAATAATTCATACGAATGTGATATTCCTATTGGGGCAGGAATCTGTGCGTCTTATCAAACTCAA
ACGAACTCACGTCGGCGCGCTCGCTCAGTAGCCAGCCAGTCCATAATCGCCTATACCATGAGTCTCGGGG
CTGAGAACTCCGTGGCTTATTCAAACAATTCCATCGCAATCCCAACTAACTTTACCATTAGCGTTACCAC
GGAAATCTTGCCCGTCAGCATGACTAAGACGAGCGTAGACTGTACGATGTATATCTGTGGGGATTCCACC
GAGTGTAGCAACCTCTTGCTTCAATACGGGTCTTTCTGTACTCAACTCAACCGAGCATTGACCGGAATTG
CGGTCGAACAAGACAAGAATACCCAAGAGGTGTTCGCACAAGTAAAGCAAATATACAAAACGCCGCCAAT
CAAAGATTTTGGCGGGTTTAATTTTAGCCAAATACTGCCAGACCCATCTAAGCCTTCAAAACGCAGCTTT
ATCGAGGATCTGCTGTTCAACAAAGTTACGTTGGCTGACGCGGGTTTCATTAAGCAGTATGGGGATTGTT
TGGGAGACATTGCGGCCCGCGACCTTATCTGTGCTCAAAAATTCAATGGGTTGACAGTTCTGCCCCCTCT
GCTCACTGATGAGATGATTGCACAGTATACATCAGCATTGTTGGCAGGAACCATTACATCCGGCTGGACT
TTTGGCGCGGGTGCGGCCCTTCAAATACCTTTCGCTATGCAAATGGCTTACAGATTCAATGGGATTGGTG
TCACGCAAAATGTATTGTATGAAAATCAGAAGCTGATCGCTAATCAATTTAACAGCGCGATTGGCAAGAT
CCAAGATTCACTGTCAAGCACAGCGTCCGCCCTCGGCAAACTCCAAAATGTTGTGAATCAAAACGCCCAG
GCCCTGAATACCCTCGTGAAGCAACTGAGTTCTAACTTCGGCGCAATCTCCAGCGTCCTCAACGACATAT
TGTCCAGACTTGATAAGGTGGAAGCCGAGGTGCAAATTGATCGGCTCATCACAGGCAGGCTCCAGTCACT
CCAAACTTATGTGACACAACAGTTGATCCGGGCTGCTGAGATACGAGCAAGCGCCAACCTGGCCGCCACT
AAAATGTCAGAGTGCGTGCTCGGGCAGTCCAAACGGGTTGACTTTTGTGGCAAGGGCTATCACTTGATGT
CCTTCCCCCAATCCGCCCCACATGGAGTGGTCTTTCTCCACGTCACTTATGTCCCTGCTCAAGAGAAGAA
CTTTACGACAGCTCCAGCAATCTGTCACGATGGCAAAGCGCACTTTCCCAGGGAAGGCGTTTTCGTCAGT
AATGGCACGCATTGGTTTGTGACCCAAAGGAATTTCTATGAACCCCAAATCATAACCACTGACAATACAT
TTGTCTCAGGCAACTGTGATGTGGTCATTGGGATCGTGAACAACACGGTATATGATCCCCTGCAACCCGA
GTTGGATAGCTTCAAAGAGGAATTGGATAAATACTTTAAGAATCATACTTCACCCGATGTTGATCTCGGG
GACATATCAGGAATAAATGCAAGTGTCGTCAACATTCAGAAAGAGATTGATCGCCTTAATGAGGTCGCCA
AGAACTTGAATGAATCTTTGATCGACTTGCAAGAACTGGGCAAATACGAACAATATATTAAATGGCCCTG
GTACATTTGGTTGGGCTTTATCGCCGGACTTATAGCTATCGTTATGGTCACAATTATGTTGTGCTGTATG
ACTAGCTGTTGTTCCTGCTTGAAAGGATGTTGCAGTTGCGGATCTTGTTGTAAATAAAGGATCCTCTAGA
AGTTGTCTCCTCCTGCACTGACTGACTGATACAATCGATTTCTGGATCCGCAGGCCTAATCAACCTCTGG
ATTACAAAATTTGTGAAAGATTGACTGGTATTCTTAACTATGTTGCTCCTTTTACGCTATGTGGATACGC
TGCTTTAATGCCTTTGTATCATGCTATTGCTTCCCGTATGGCTTTCATTTTCTCCTCCTTGTATAAATCC
TGGTTGCTGTCTCTTTATGAGGAGTTGTGGCCCGTTGTCAGGCAACGTGGCGTGGTGTGCACTGTGTTTG
CTGACGCAACCCCCACTGGTTGGGGCATTGCCACCACCTGTCAGCTCCTTTCCGGGACTTTCGCTTTCCC
CCTCCCTATTGCCACGGCGGAACTCATCGCCGCCTGCCTTGCCCGCTGCTGGACAGGGGCTCGGCTGTTG
GGCACTGACAATTCCGTGGTGTTGTCGGGGAAGCTGACGTCCTTTCCATGGCTGCTCGCCTGTGTTGCCA
CCTGGATTCTGCGCGGGACGTCCTTCTGCTACGTCCCTTCGGCCCTCAATCCAGCGGACCTTCCTTCCCG
CGGCCTGCTGCCGGCTCTGCGGCCTCTTCCGCGTCTTCGCCTTCGCCCTCAGACGAGTCGGATCTCCCTT
TGGGCCGCCTCCCCGCCTGTCTAGCTTGACTGACTGAGATACAGCGTACCTTCAGCTCACAGACATGATA
AGATACATTGATGAGTTTGGACAAACCACAACTAGAATGCAGTGAAAAAAATGCTTTATTTGTGAAATTT
GTGATGCTATTGCTTTATTTGTAACCATTATAAGCTGCAATAAACAAGTTAACAACAACAATTGCATTCA
TTTTATGTTTCAGGTTCAGGGGGAGGTGTGGGAGGTTTTTTAAAGCAAGTAAAACCTCTACAAATGTGGT
ATTGGCCCATCTCTATCGGTATCGTAGCATAACCCCTTGGGGCCTCTAAACGGGTCTTGAGGGGTTTTTT
GTGCCCCTCGGGCCGGATTGCTATCTACCGGCATTGGCGCAGAAAAAAATGCCTGATGCGACGCTGCGCG
TCTTATACTCCCACATATGCCAGATTCAGCAACGGATACGGCTTCCCCAACTTGCCCACTTCCATACGTG
TCCTCCTTACCAGAAATTTATCCTTAAGGTCGTCAGCTATCCTGCAGGCGATCTCTCGATTTCGATCAAG
ACATTCCTTTAATGGTCTTTTCTGGACACCACTAGGGGTCAGAAGTAGTTCATCAAACTTTCTTCCCTCC
CTAATCTCATTGGTTACCTTGGGCTATCGAAACTTAATTAAGCGATCTGCATCTCAATTAGTCAGCAACC
ATAGTCCCGCCCCTAACTCCGCCCATCCCGCCCCTAACTCCGCCCAGTTCCGCCCATTCTCCGCCCCATC
GCTGACTAATTTTTTTTATTTATGCAGAGGCCGAGGCCGCCTCGGCCTCTGAGCTATTCCAGAAGTAGTG
AGGAGGCTTTTTTGGAGGCCTAGGCTTTTGCAAAGGAGGTAGCCAACATGATTGAACAAGATGGATTGCA
CGCAGGTTCTCCCGCCGCTTGGGTGGAGAGGCTATTCGGCTATGACTGGGCACAACAGACAATCGGCTGC
TCTGATGCCGCCGTGTTCCGGCTGTCAGCGCAGGGGCGCCCGGTTCTTTTTGTCAAGACCGACCTGTCCG
GTGCCCTGAATGAACTCCAGGACGAGGCAGCGCGGCTATCGTGGCTGGCCACGACGGGCGTTCCTTGCGC
AGCTGTGCTCGACGTTGTCACTGAAGCGGGAAGGGACTGGCTGCTATTGGGCGAAGTGCCGGGGCAGGAT
CTCCTGTCATCTCACCTTGCTCCTGCCGAGAAAGTATCCATCATGGCTGATGCAATGCGGCGGCTGCATA
CGCTTGATCCGGCTACCTGCCCATTCGACCACCAAGCGAAACATCGCATCGAGCGAGCACGTACTCGGAT
GGAAGCCGGTCTTGTCGATCAGGATGATCTGGACGAAGAGCATCAGGGGCTCGCGCCAGCCGAACTGTTC
GCCAGGCTCAAGGCGCGGATGCCCGACGGCGAGGATCTCGTCGTGACCCACGGCGATGCCTGCTTGCCGA
ATATCATGGTGGAAAATGGCCGCTTTTCTGGATTCATCGACTGTGGCCGGCTGGGTGTGGCGGACCGCTA
TCAGGACATAGCGTTGGCTACCCGTGATATTGCTGAAGAGCTTGGCGGCGAATGGGCTGACCGCTTCCTC
GTGCTTTACGGTATCGCCGCTCCCGATTCGCAGCGCATCGCCTTCTATCGCCTTCTTGACGAGTTCTTCT
AGTATGTAAGCCCTGTGCCTTCTAGTTGCCAGCCATCTGTTGTTTGCCCCTCCCCCGTGCCTTCCTTGAC
CCTGGAAGGTGCCACTCCCACTGTCCTTTCCTAATAAAATGAGGAAATTGCATCGCATTGTCTGAGTAGG
TGTCATTCTATTCTGGGGGGTGGGGTGGGGCAGGACAGCAAGGGGGAGGATTGGGAAGACAATAGCAGGC
ATGCTGGGGATGCGGTGGGCTCTATGGTTAATTAACCAGTCAAGTCAGCTACTTGGCGAGATCGACTTGT
CTGGGTTTCGACTACGCTCAGAATTGCGTCAGTCAAGTTCGATCTGGTCCTTGCTATTGCACCCGTTCTC
CGATTACGAGTTTCATTTAAATCATGTGAGCAAAAGGCCAGCAAAAGGCCAGGAACCGTAAAAAGGCCGC
GTTGCTGGCGTTTTTCCATAGGCTCCGCCCCCCTGACGAGCATCACAAAAATCGACGCTCAAGTCAGAGG
TGGCGAAACCCGACAGGACTATAAAGATACCAGGCGTTTCCCCCTGGAAGCTCCCTCGTGCGCTCTCCTG
TTCCGACCCTGCCGCTTACCGGATACCTGTCCGCCTTTCTCCCTTCGGGAAGCGTGGCGCTTTCTCATAG
CTCACGCTGTAGGTATCTCAGTTCGGTGTAGGTCGTTCGCTCCAAGCTGGGCTGTGTGCACGAACCCCCC
GTTCAGCCCGACCGCTGCGCCTTATCCGGTAACTATCGTCTTGAGTCCAACCCGGTAAGACACGACTTAT
CGCCACTGGCAGCAGCCACTGGTAACAGGATTAGCAGAGCGAGGTATGTAGGCGGTGCTACAGAGTTCTT
GAAGTGGTGGCCTAACTACGGCTACACTAGAAGAACAGTATTTGGTATCTGCGCTCTGCTGAAGCCAGTT
ACCTTCGGAAAAAGAGTTGGTAGCTCTTGATCCGGCAAACAAACCACCGCTGGTAGCGGTGGTTTTTTTG
TTTGCAAGCAGCAGATTACGCGCAGAAAAAAAGGATCTCAAGAAGATCCTTTGATCTTTTCTACGGGGTC
TGACGCTCAGTGGAACGAAAACTCACGTTAAGGGATTTTGGTCATGAGATTATCAAAAAGGATCTTCACC
TAGATCCTTTTAAATTAAAAATGAAGTTTTAAATCAATCTAAAGTATATATGAGTAAACTTGGTCTGACA
GTTACCAATGCTTAATCAGTGAGGCACCTATCTCAGCGATCTGTCTATTTCGTTCATCCATAGTTGCATT
TAAATTTCCGAACTCTCCAAGGCCCTCGTCGGAAAATCTTCAAACCTTTCGTCCGATCCATCTTGCAGGC
TACCTCTCGAACGAACTATCGCAAGTCTCTTGGCCGGCCTTGCGCCTTGGCTATTGCTTGGCAGCGCCTA
TCGCCAGGTATTACTCCAATCCCGAATATCCGAGATCGGGATCACCCGAGAGAAGTTCAACCTACATCCT
CAATCCCGATCTATCCGAGATCCGAGGAATATCGAAATCGGGGCGCGCCTGGTGTACCGAGAACGATCCT
CTCAGTGCGAGTCTCGACGATCCATATCGTTGCTTGGCAGTCAGCCAGTCGGAATCCAGCTTGGGACCCA
GGAAGTCCAATCGTCAGATATTGTACTCAAGCCTGGTCACGGCAGCGTACCGATCTGTTTAAACCTAGAT
ATTGATAGTCTGATCGGTCAACGTATAATCGAGTCCTAGCTTTTGCAAACATCTATCAAGAGACAGGATC
AGCAGGAGGCTTTCGCATGAGTATTCAACATTTCCGTGTCGCCCTTATTCCCTTTTTTGCGGCATTTTGC
CTTCCTGTTTTTGCTCACCCAGAAACGCTGGTGAAAGTAAAAGATGCTGAAGATCAGTTGGGTGCGCGAG
TGGGTTACATCGAACTGGATCTCAACAGCGGTAAGATCCTTGAGAGTTTTCGCCCCGAAGAACGCTTTCC
AATGATGAGCACTTTTAAAGTTCTGCTATGTGGCGCGGTATTATCCCGTATTGACGCCGGGCAAGAGCAA
CTCGGTCGCCGCATACACTATTCTCAGAATGACTTGGTTGAGTATTCACCAGTCACAGAAAAGCATCTTA
CGGATGGCATGACAGTAAGAGAATTATGCAGTGCTGCCATAACCATGAGTGATAACACTGCGGCCAACTT
ACTTCTGACAACGATTGGAGGACCGAAGGAGCTAACCGCTTTTTTGCACAACATGGGGGATCATGTAACT
CGCCTTGATCGTTGGGAACCGGAGCTGAATGAAGCCATACCAAACGACGAGCGTGACACCACGATGCCTG
TAGCAATGGCAACAACCTTGCGTAAACTATTAACTGGCGAACTACTTACTCTAGCTTCCCGGCAACAGTT
GATAGACTGGATGGAGGCGGATAAAGTTGCAGGACCACTTCTGCGCTCGGCCCTTCCGGCTGGCTGGTTT
ATTGCTGATAAATCTGGAGCCGGTGAGCGTGGGTCTCGCGGTATCATTGCAGCACTGGGGCCAGATGGTA
AGCCCTCCCGTATCGTAGTTATCTACACGACGGGGAGTCAGGCAACTATGGATGAACGAAATAGACAGAT
CGCTGAGATAGGTGCCTCACTGATTAAGCATTGGTAACCGATTCTAGGTGCATTGGCGCAGAAAAAAATG
CCTGATGCGACGCTGCGCGTCTTATACTCCCACATATGCCAGATTCAGCAACGGATACGGCTTCCCCAAC
TTGCCCACTTCCATACGTGTCCTCCTTACCAGAAATTTATCCTTAAGATCCCGAATCGTTTAAACTCGAC
TCTGGCTCTATCGAATCTCCGTCGTTTCGAGCTTACGCGAACAGCCGTGGCGCTCATTTGCTCGTCGGGC
ATCGAATCT
